>Addgene plasmid #98933 | pip85.A | addgene full sequence | sequence record 190674 | Addgene NGS Result
AAGGATCTTCTTGAGATCCTTTTTTTCTGCGCGTAATCTGCTGCTTGCAAACAAAAAAACCACCGCTACC
AGCGGTGGTTTGTTTGCCGGATCAAGAGCTACCAACTCTTTTTCCGAAGGTAACTGGCTTCAGCAGAGCG
CAGATACCAAATACTGTTCTTCTAGTGTAGCCGTAGTTAGGCCACCACTTCAAGAACTCTGTAGCACCGC
CTACATACCTCGCTCTGCTAATCCTGTTACCAGTGGCTGCTGCCAGTGGCGATAAGTCGTGTCTTACCGG
GTTGGACTCAAGACGATAGTTACCGGATAAGGCGCAGCGGTCGGGCTGAACGGGGGGTTCGTGCACACAG
CCCAGCTTGGAGCGAACGACCTACACCGAACTGAGATACCTACAGCGTGAGCTATGAGAAAGCGCCACGC
TTCCCGAAGGGAGAAAGGCGGACAGGTATCCGGTAAGCGGCAGGGTCGGAACAGGAGAGCGCACGAGGGA
GCTTCCAGGGGGAAACGCCTGGTATCTTTATAGTCCTGTCGGGTTTCGCCACCTCTGACTTGAGCGTCGA
TTTTTGTGATGCTCGTCAGGGGGGCGGAGCCTATGGAAAAACGCCAGCAACGCGGCCTTTTTACGGTTCC
TGGCCTTTTGCTGGCCTTTTGCTCACATGTTCTTTCCTGCGTTATCCCCTGATTCTGTGGATAACCGTAT
TACCGCCTTTGAGTGAGCTGATACCGCTCGCCGCAGCCGAACGACCGAGCGCAGCGAGTCAGTGAGCGAG
GAAGCGGAAGAGCGCCCAATACGCAAACCGCCTCTCCCCGCGCGTTGGCCGATTCATTAATGCAGCTGGC
ACGACAGGTTTCCCGACTGGAAAGCGGGCAGTGAGCGCAACGCAATTAATGTGAGTTAGCTCACTCATTA
GGCACCCCAGGCTTTACACTTTATGCTTCCGGCTCGTATGTTGTGTGGAATTGTGAGCGGATAACAATTT
CACACAGGAAACAGCTATGACCATGATTACGCCAAGCTCGAAATTAACCCTCACTAAAGGGAACAAAAGC
TTGCATGCAGAGACCGCGAAGAGTTTGTCCTGCAGTATGTTGTGTAGGACCTGAGGGAAAAAGAAGAAGG
GGCCCAGTTAGTACGCCCTCGAGACGAGCTGACATCGTCGACGGAAACCCTCGGAAACCCTGGACTACTC
TAGAAGTCATGCCCGCTTTTAGAGGGATCCATACTCACCTGGTAGGGTACCTCGCAGACAGCGATGCGGA
AGAGAGTGAGCTCGAATTCGCCCTATAGTGAGTCGTATTACAATTCACTGGCCGTCGTTTTACAACGTCG
TGACTGGGAAAACCCTGGCGTTACCCAACTTAATCGCCTTGCAGCACATCCCCCTTTCGCCAGCTGGCGT
AATAGCGAAGAGGCCCGCACCGATCGCCCTTCCCAACAGTTGCGCAGCCTGAATGGCGAATGGAAATTGT
AAGCGTTAATATTTTGTTAAAATTCGCGTTAAATTTTTGTTAAATCAGCTCATTTTTTAACCAATAGGCC
GAAATCGGCAAAATCCCTTATAAATCAAAAGAATAGACCGAGATAGGGT
[37 nt withheld, positions 1590-1626]
AAAGAACGTGGACTCCAACGTCAAAGG
[49 nt withheld, positions 1654-1702]
T
[91 nt withheld, positions 1704-1794]
G
[124 nt withheld, positions 1796-1919]
CCTGATGCGGTATTTTCTCCTTACGCATCTGTGCGGTATTTCACACCGCATATGGTGCACTCTCAGTACA
ATCTGCTCTGATGCCGCATAGTTAAGCCAGCCCCGACACCCGCCAACACCCGCTGACGCGCCCTGACGGG
CTTGTCTGCTCCCGGCATCCGCTTACAGACAAGCTGTGACCGTCTCCGGGAGCTGCATGTGTCAGAGGTT
TTCACCGTCATCACCGAAACGCGCGAGACGAAAGGGCCTCGTGATACGCCTATTTTTATAGGTTAATGTC
ATGATAATAATGGTTTCTTAGACGTCAGGTGGCACTTTTCGGGGAAATGTGCGCGGAACCCCTATTTGTT
TATTTTTCTAAATACATTCAAATATGTATCCGCTCATGAGACAATAACCCTGATAAATGCTTCAATAATA
TTGAAAAAGGAAGAGTATGAGTATTCAACATTTCCGTGTCGCCCTTATTCCCTTTTTTGCGGCATTTTGC
CTTCCTGTTTTTGCTCACCCAGAAACGCTGGTGAAAGTAAAAGATGCTGAAGATCAGTTGGGTGCACGAG
TGGGTTACATCGAACTGGATCTCAACAGCGGTAAGATCCTTGAGAGTTTTCGCCCCGAAGAACGTTTTCC
AATGATGAGCACTTTTAAAGTTCTGCTATGTGGCGCGGTATTATCCCGTATTGACGCCGGGCAAGAGCAA
CTCGGTCGCCGCATACACTATTCTCAGAATGACTTGGTTGAGTACTCACCAGTCACAGAAAAGCATCTTA
CGGATGGCATGACAGTAAGAGAATTATGCAGTGCTGCCATAACCATGAGTGATAACACTGCGGCCAACTT
ACTTCTGACAACGATCGGAGGACCGAAGGAGCTAACCGCTTTTTTGCACAACATGGGGGATCATGTAACT
CGCCTTGATCGTTGGGAACCGGAGCTGAATGAAGCCATACCAAACGACGAGCGTGACACCACGATGCCTG
TAGCAATGGCAACAACGTTGCGCAAACTATTAACTGGCGAACTACTTACTCTAGCTTCCCGGCAACAATT
AATAGACTGGATGGAGGCGGATAAAGTTGCAGGACCACTTCTGCGCTCGGCCCTTCCGGCTGGCTGGTTT
ATTGCTGATAAATCTGGAGCCGGTGAGCGTGGGTCTCGCGGTATCATTGCAGCACTGGGGCCAGATGGTA
AGCCCTCCCGTATCGTAGTTATCTACACGACGGGGAGTCAGGCAACTATGGATGAACGAAATAGACAGAT
CGCTGAGATAGGTGCCTCACTGATTAAGCATTGGTAACTGTCAGACCAAGTTTACTCATATATACTTTAG
ATTGATTTAAAACTTCATTTTTAATTTAAAAGGATCTAGGTGAAGATCCTTTTTGATAATCTCATGACCA
AAATCCCTTAACGTGAGTTTTCGTTCCACTGAGCGTCAGACCCCGTAGAAAAGATCA
Features (pLannotate 1.2.2; 16 found; start..end, strand, type, name):
     11..599     +  rep_origin     ori: high-copy-number ColE1/pMB1/pBR322/pUC origin of replication
    782..874     +  CDS            lacI (fragment): lac repressor; lacI; The lac repressor binds to the lac operator to inhibit transcription in E. coli. This inhibition can be relieved by adding lactose or isopropyl-β-D-thiogalactopyranoside (IPTG).
    887..908     +  protein_bind   CAP binding site: CAP binding activates transcription in the presence of cAMP. E. coli catabolite activator protein
    923..953     +  promoter       lac promoter: promoter for the E. coli lac operon
    961..977     +  protein_bind   lac operator: The lac repressor binds to the lac operator to inhibit transcription in E. coli. This inhibition can be relieved by adding lactose or isopropyl-β-D-thiogalactopyranoside (IPTG). lac repressor encoded by lacI
   1022..1040    +  promoter       T3 promoter: promoter for bacteriophage T3 RNA polymerase
   1061..1081    -  misc_feature   Ad SA (fragment): adenovirus major late transcript splice acceptor (Friedrich and Soriano, 1991)
   1173..1189    -  misc_feature   Ad SA (fragment): adenovirus major late transcript splice acceptor (Friedrich and Soriano, 1991)
   1192..1210    -  intron         chimeric intron (fragment): chimera between introns from adenovirus and immunoglobulin heavy chain genes
   1282..1300    -  promoter       T7 promoter: promoter for bacteriophage T7 RNA polymerase
   1303..1460    +  CDS            lacZα (fragment): LacZα fragment of β-galactosidase; lacZ fragment
   1491..1919    -  rep_origin     f1 ori (sequence partly withheld): f1 bacteriophage origin of replication; arrow indicates direction of (+) strand synthesis
   1920..2019    -  misc_feature   bom (fragment): basis of mobility region from pBR322
   2121..2156    -  CDS            rop (fragment): Rop protein, which maintains plasmids at low copy number; rop
   2251..2355    +  promoter       AmpR promoter: bla
   2356..3216    +  CDS            AmpR: β-lactamase; bla; confers resistance to ampicillin, carbenicillin, and related antibiotics
