[The description below was written by a language model from this plasmid's Addgene catalogue record and pLannotate feature annotations shown in this document.]
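Description:
pip85.A is a small (about 3.4 kb) bacterial phagemid built on the pBS- (Bluescribe-type) backbone and designed as a template for making a pre-mRNA substrate for in vitro splicing assays. It is propagated in E. coli through a high-copy ColE1/pUC-type origin and selected with ampicillin via the β-lactamase (AmpR) gene and its native promoter. An f1 origin is also present, which in principle allows single-stranded DNA rescue with helper phage. Short fragments annotated as bom, rop and lacI are backbone remnants rather than functional elements.

The PIP85.A insert sits in the cloning region within the lac promoter/operator and lacZα segment, flanked by opposing T3 and T7 bacteriophage promoters. The automated annotation picks up only short matches within the insert: two fragments resembling the adenovirus major late splice acceptor and a fragment of an adenovirus-derived chimeric intron. All of these lie on the minus strand, the same orientation as the T7 promoter. This suggests that the T7 promoter drives sense-strand run-off transcription of an adenovirus major late-related splicing substrate, although the record does not state this. It also does not describe the exact exon–intron structure or the origin of the insert.

The stated purpose is to serve as an in vitro pre-mRNA splicing substrate. The associated work concerned site-specific modification of pre-mRNA to probe the role of the 2'-hydroxyl groups at the splice sites. There are no eukaryotic promoters, selection markers or reporters, which fits a construct used purely for in vitro transcription and biochemical studies of splicing rather than expression in cells.
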