Addgene plasmid #98933: pip85.A
Purpose: in vitro pre-mRNA splicing substrate
Depositing lab: Melissa Moore & Phil Sharp. Depositing organization: Massachusetts Institute of Technology. Publication: Site-specific modification of pre-mRNA: the 2'-hydroxyl groups at the splice sites. Moore MJ, Sharp PA. Science. 1992 May 15;256(5059):992-7. PubMed 1589782.
Backbone
  Vector backbone: pBS-
Growth in bacteria
  Bacterial resistance: Ampicillin, 100 μg/mL
  Growth temperature: 37°C
  Growth strain: DH5alpha
  Copy number: Unknown
Gene/Insert
  Gene/Insert name: PIP85.A
Terms and licenses: Academic/Nonprofit Terms; Industry Terms: Not Available to Industry
How to cite: pip85.A was a gift from Melissa Moore & Phil Sharp (Addgene plasmid # 98933 ; http://n2t.net/addgene:98933 ; RRID:Addgene_98933)
