>Addgene plasmid #98933 | pip85.A | depositor partial sequence | sequence record 190675 | M13R (CAGGAAACAGCTATGAC)
GGGAACAAAAGCTTGCATGCAGAGACCGCGAAGAGTTTGTCCTGCAGTATGTTGTGTAGGACCTGAGGGA
AAAAGAAGAAGGGGCCCAGTTAGTACGCCCTCGAGACGAGCTGACATCGTCGACGGAAACCCTCGGAAAC
CCTGGACTACTCTAGAAGTCATGCCCGCTTTTAGAGGGATCCATACTCACCTGGTAGGGTACCTCGCAGA
CAGCGATGCGGAAGAGAGTGAGCTCGAATTCGCCCTATAGTGAGTCGTATTACAATTCACTGGCCGTCGT
TTTACAACGTCGTGACTGGGAAAACCCTGGCGTTACCCAACTTAATCGCCTTGCAGCACATCCCCCTTTC
GCCAGCTGGCGTAATAGCGAAGAGGCCCGCACCGATCGCCCTTCCCAACAGTTGCGCAGCCTGAATGGCG
AATGGAAATTGTAAGCGTTAATATTTTGTTAAAATTCGCGTTAAATTTTTGTTAAATCAGCTCATTTTTT
AACCAATAGGCCGAAATCGGCAAAATCCCTTATAAATCAAAAGAATAGACCGAGATAGGGT
[37 nt withheld, positions 552-588]
AAAGAACGTGGACTCCAACGTCAAAGG
[49 nt withheld, positions 616-664]
T
[91 nt withheld, positions 666-756]
G
[124 nt withheld, positions 758-881]
CCTGATGCGGTATTTTCTCCTTACGCATCTGTGCGGTATTTCACACCGCATATGGTGCACTCTCAGTACA
ATCTGCTCTGATGCCGCATAGTTAAGCCAGCCCCGACACCCGCCAACACCCGCTGACGCGCCCTGACGGG
CTTGTCTGCTCCCGGCATC
